>Addgene plasmid #168388 | pTL327 | addgene full sequence | sequence record 349781 | Addgene NGS Result
CGGTGCGGGCCTCTTCGCTATTACGCCAGATCCTTTTGTTGTTTCCGGGTGTACAATATGGACTTCCTCT
TTTCTGGCAACCAAACCCATACATCGGGATTCCTATAATACCTTCGTTGGTCTCCCTAACATGTAGGTGG
CGGAGGGGAGATATACAATAGAACAGATACCAGACAAGACATAATGGGCTAAACAAGACTACACCAATTA
CACTGCCTCATTGATGGTGGTACATAACGAACTAATACTGTAGCCCTAGACTTGATAGCCATCATCATAT
CGAAGTTTCACTACCCTTTTTCCATTTGCCATCTATTGAAGTAATAATAGGCGCATGCAACTTCTTTTCT
TTTTTTTTCTTTTCTCTCTCCCCCGTTGTTGTCTCACCATATCCGCAATGACAAAAAAATGATGGAAGAC
ACTAAAGGAAAAAATTAACGACAAAGACAGCACCAACAGATGTCGTTGTTCCAGAGCTGATGAGGGGTAT
CTCGAAGCACACGAAACTTTTTCCTTCCTTCATTCACGCACACTACTCTCTAATGAGCAACGGTATACGG
CCTTCCTTCCAGTTACTTGAATTTGAAATAAAAAAAAGTTTGCTGTCTTGCTATCAAGTATAAATAGACC
TGCAATTATTAATCTTTTGTTTCCTCGTCATTGTTCTCGTTCCCTTTCTTCCTTGTTTCTTTTTCTGCAC
AATATTTCAAGCTATACCAAGCATACAATCAACTCCAAGCTTGAAGCAAGCCTCCTGAAAGATGAAGCTA
CTGTCTTCTATCGAACAAGCATGCGATATTTGCCGACTTAAAAAGCTCAAGTGCTCCAAAGAAAAACCGA
AGTGCGCCAAGTGTCTGAAGAACAACTGGGAGTGTCGCTACTCTCCCAAAACCAAAAGGTCTCCGCTGAC
TAGGGCACATCTGACAGAAGTGGAATCAAGGCTAGAAAGACTGGAACAGCTATTTCTACTGATTTTTCCT
CGAGAAGACCTTGACATGATTTTGAAAATGGATTCTTTACAGGATATAAAAGCATTGTTAACAGGATTAT
TTGTACAAGATAATGTGAATAAAGATGCCGTCACAGATAGATTGGCTTCAGTGGAGACTGATATGCCTCT
AACATTGAGACAGCATAGAATAAGTGCGACATCATCATCGGAAGAGAGTAGTAACAAAGGTCAAAGACAG
TTGACTGTATCGCCGGAATTTGTAATACGACTCACTATAGGGCGAGCCGCCATCATGGAGGAGCAGAAGC
TGATCTCAGAGGAGGACCTGCATATGGCCATGGAGGCCGAATTCTATCAGACCCTGGCCCTGAAAGTGAG
CATTCATTGCGAAGGCTGCAAGAAAAAAGTGAAAAAAGTGCTGCATAGCATCGAGGGCGTGTATAAGACC
GACATCGATGTGCAGCACCAGAAAGTGGTGGTGATCGGCAACGTGAGCGTGGATACCCTGGTGAAAAAGC
TGGTTAAAACTGGCAAACATGCCGAACCGTGGCCTGAACCGGCACCCCCTCCCCCTGCAGCAGCAGCAGC
CGCAAATAGCCCGGGTGGTGGATCCGTCGACCTGCAGCGGCCGCATAACTAGCATAACCCCTTGGGGCCT
CTAAACGGGTCTTGAGGGGTTTTTTGCGCGCTTGCAGCCAAGCTAATTCCGGGCGAATTTCTTATGATTT
ATGATTTTTATTATTAAATAAGTTATAAAAAAAATAAGTGTATACAAATTTTAAAGTGACTCTTAGGTTT
TAAAACGAAAATTCTTATTCTTGAGTAACTCTTTCCTGTAGGTCAGGTTGCTTTCTCAGGTATAGCATGA
GGTCGCTCTTATTGACCACACCTCTACCGGCATGCAAGCTTGGCGTAATCATGGTCATAGCTGTTTCCTG
TGTGAAATTGTTATCCGCTCACAATTCCACACAACATACGAGCCGGAAGCATAAAGTGTAAAGCCTGGGG
TGCCTAATGAGTGAGCTAACTCACATTAATTGCGTTGCGCTCACTGCCCGCTTTCCAGTCGGGAAACCTG
TCGTGCCAGCTGCATTAATGAATCGGCCAACGCGCGGGGAGAGGCGGTTTGCGTATTGGGCGCTCTTCCG
CTTCCTCGCTCACTGACTCGCTGCGCTCGGTCGTTCGGCTGCGGCGAGCGGTATCAGCTCACTCAAAGGC
GGTAATACGGTTATCCACAGAATCAGGGGATAACGCAGGAAAGAACATGTGAGCAAAAGGCCAGCAAAAG
GCCAGGAACCGTAAAAAGGCCGCGTTGCTGGCGTTTTTCCATAGGCTCCGCCCCCCTGACGAGCATCACA
AAAATCGACGCTCAAGTCAGAGGTGGCGAAACCCGACAGGACTATAAAGATACCAGGCGTTTCCCCCTGG
AAGCTCCCTCGTGCGCTCTCCTGTTCCGACCCTGCCGCTTACCGGATACCTGTCCGCCTTTCTCCCTTCG
GGAAGCGTGGCGCTTTCTCATAGCTCACGCTGTAGGTATCTCAGTTCGGTGTAGGTCGTTCGCTCCAAGC
TGGGCTGTGTGCACGAACCCCCCGTTCAGCCCGACCGCTGCGCCTTATCCGGTAACTATCGTCTTGAGTC
CAACCCGGTAAGACACGACTTATCGCCACTGGCAGCAGCCACTGGTAACAGGATTAGCAGAGCGAGGTAT
GTAGGCGGTGCTACAGAGTTCTTGAAGTGGTGGCCTAACTACGGCTACACTAGAAGAACAGTATTTGGTA
TCTGCGCTCTGCTGAAGCCAGTTACCTTCGGAAAAAGAGTTGGTAGCTCTTGATCCGGCAAACAAACCAC
CGCTGGTAGCGGTGGTTTTTTTGTTTGCAAGCAGCAGATTACGCGCAGAAAAAAAGGATCTCAAGAAGAT
CCTTTGATCTTTTCTACGGGGTCTGACGCTCAGTGGAACGAAAACTCACGTTAAGGGATTTTGGTCATGA
GATTATCAAAAAGGATCTTCACCTAGATCCTTTTAAATTAAAAATGAAGTTTTAAATCAATCTAAAGTAT
ATATGAGTAACCTGAGGCTATGGCAGGGCCTGCCGCCCCGACGTTGGCTGCGAGCCCTGGGCCTTCACCC
GAACTTGGGGGGTGGGGTGGGGAAAAGGAAGAAACGCGGGCGTATTGGCCCCAATGGGGTCTCGGTGGGG
TATCGACAGAGTGCCAGCCCTGGGACCGAACCCCGCGTTTATGAACAAACGACCCAACACCGTGCGTTTT
ATTCTGTCTTTTTATTGCCGTCATAGCGCGGGTTCCTTCCGGTATTGTCTCCTTCCGTGTTTCAGTTAGC
CTCCCCCTAGGGTGGGCGAAGAACTCCAGCATGAGATCCCCGCGCTGGAGGATCATCCAGCCGGCGTCCC
GGAAAACGATTCCGAAGCCCAACCTTTCATAGAAGGCGGCGGTGGAATCGAAATCTCGTGATGGCAGGTT
GGGCGTCGCTTGGTCGGTCATTTCGAACCCCAGAGTCCCGCTCAGAAGAACTCGTCAAGAAGGCGATAGA
AGGCGATGCGCTGCGAATCGGGAGCGGCGATACCGTAAAGCACGAGGAAGCGGTCAGCCCATTCGCCGCC
AAGCTCTTCAGCAATATCACGGGTAGCCAACGCTATGTCCTGATAGCGGTCCGCCACACCCAGCCGGCCA
CAGTCGATGAATCCAGAAAAGCGGCCATTTTCCACCATGATATTCGGCAAGCAGGCATCGCCATGAGTCA
CGACGAGATCCTCGCCGTCGGGCATGCTCGCCTTGAGCCTGGCGAACAGTTCGGCTGGCGCGAGCCCCTG
ATGCTCTTCGTCCAGATCATCCTGATCGACAAGACCGGCTTCCATCCGAGTACGTGCTCGCTCGATGCGA
TGTTTCGCTTGGTGGTCGAATGGGCAGGTAGCCGGATCAAGCGTATGCAGCCGCCGCATTGCATCAGCCA
TGATGGATACTTTCTCGGCAGGAGCAAGGTGAGATGACAGGAGATCCTGCCCCGGCACTTCGCCCAATAG
CAGCCAGTCCCTTCCCGCTTCAGTGACAACGTCGAGCACAGCTGCGCAAGGAACGCCCGTCGTGGCCAGC
CACGATAGCCGCGCTGCCTCGTCTTGCAGTTCATTCAGGGCACCGGACAGGTCGGTCTTGACAAAAAGAA
CCGGGCGCCCCTGCGCTGACAGCCGGAACACGGCGGCATCAGAGCAGCCGATTGTCTGTTGTGCCCAGTC
ATAGCCGAATAGCCTCTCCACCCAAGCGGCCGGAGAACCTGCGTGCAATCCATCTTGTTCAATCATACTC
TTCCTTTTTCAATATTATTGAAGCATTTATCAGGGTTATTGTCTCATGAGCGGATACATATTTGAATGTA
TTTAGAAAAATAAACAAATAGGGGTTCCGCGCACATTTCCCCGAAAAGTGCCACCTGAACGAAGCATCTG
TGCTTCATTTTGTAGAACAAAAATGCAACGCGAGAGCGCTAATTTTTCAAACAAAGAATCTGAGCTGCAT
TTTTACAGAACAGAAATGCAACGCGAAAGCGCTATTTTACCAACGAAGAATCTGTGCTTCATTTTTGTAA
AACAAAAATGCAACGCGAGAGCGCTAATTTTTCAAACAAAGAATCTGAGCTGCATTTTTACAGAACAGAA
ATGCAACGCGAGAGCGCTATTTTACCAACAAAGAATCTATACTTCTTTTTTGTTCTACAAAAATGCATCC
CGAGAGCGCTATTTTTCTAACAAAGCATCTTAGATTACTTTTTTTCTCCTTTGTGCGCTCTATAATGCAG
TCTCTTGATAACTTTTTGCACTGTAGGTCCGTTAAGGTTAGAAGAAGGCTACTTTGGTGTCTATTTTCTC
TTCCATAAAAAAAGCCTGACTCCACTTCCCGCGTTTACTGATTACTAGCGAAGCTGCGGGTGCATTTTTT
CAAGATAAAGGCATCCCCGATTATATTCTATACCGATGTGGATTGCGCATACTTTGTGAACAGAAAGTGA
TAGCGTTGATGATTCTTCATTGGTCAGAAAATTATGAACGGTTTCTTCTATTTTGTCTCTATATACTACG
TATAGGAAATGTTTACATTTTCGTATTGTTTTCGATTCACTCTATGAATAGTTCTTACTACAATTTTTTT
GTCTAAAGAGTAATACTAGAGATAAACATAAAAAATGTAGAGGTCGAGTTTAGATGCAAGTTCAAGGAGC
GAAAGGTGGATGGGTAGGTTATATAGGGATATAGCACAGAGATATATAGCAAAGAGATACTTTTGAGCAA
TGTTTGTGGAAGCGGTATTCGCAATATTTTAGTAGCTCGTTACAGTCCGGTGCGTTTTTGGTTTTTTGAA
AGTGCGTCTTCAGAGCGCTTTTGGTTTTCAAAAGCGCTCTGAAGTTCCTATACTTTCTAGAGAATAGGAA
CTTCGGAATAGGAACTTCAAAGCGTTTCCGAAAACGAGCGCTTCCGAAAATGCAACGCGAGCTGCGCACA
TACAGCTCACTGTTCACGTCGCACCTATATCTGCGTGTTGCCTGTATATATATATACATGAGAAGAACGG
CATAGTGCGTGTTTATGCTTAAATGCGTACTTATATGCGTCTATTTATGTAGGATGAAAGGTAGTCTAGT
ACCTCCTGTGATATTATCCCATTCCATGCGGGGTATCGTATGCTTCCTTCAGCACTACCCTTTAGCTGTT
CTATATGCTGCCACTCCTCAATTGGATTAGTCTCATCCTTCAATGCTATCATTTCCTTTGATATTGGATC
ATACTAAGAAACCATTATTATCATGACATTAACCTATAAAAATAGGCGTATCACGAGGCCCTTTCGTCTC
GCGCGTTTCGGTGATGACGGTGAAAACCTCTGACACATGCAGCTCCCGGAGACGGTCACAGCTTGTCTGT
AAGCGGATGCCGGGAGCAGACAAGCCCGTCAGGGCGCGTCAGCGGGTGTTGGCGGGTGTCGGGGCTGGCT
TAACTATGCGGCATCAGAGCAGATTGTACTGAGAGTGCACCATAGATCAACGACATTACTATATATATAA
TATAGGAAGCATTTAATAGAACAGCATCGTAATATATGTGTACTTTGCAGTTATGACGCCAGATGGCAGT
AGTGGAAGATATTCTTTATTGAAAAATAGCTTGTCACCTTACGTACAATCTTGATCCGGAGCTTTTCTTT
TTTTGCCGATTAAGAATTAATTCGGTCGAAAAAAGAAAAGGAGAGGGCCAAGAGGGAGGGCATTGGTGAC
TATTGAGCACGTGAGTATACGTGATTAAGCACACAAAGGCAGCTTGGAGTATGTCTGTTATTAATTTCAC
AGGTAGTTCTGGTCCATTGGTGAAAGTTTGCGGCTTGCAGAGCACAGAGGCCGCAGAATGTGCTCTAGAT
TCCGATGCTGACTTGCTGGGTATTATATGTGTGCCCAATAGAAAGAGAACAATTGACCCGGTTATTGCAA
GGAAAATTTCAAGTCTTGTAAAAGCATATAAAAATAGTTCAGGCACTCCGAAATACTTGGTTGGCGTGTT
TCGTAATCAACCTAAGGAGGATGTTTTGGCTCTGGTCAATGATTACGGCATTGATATCGTCCAACTGCAT
GGAGATGAGTCGTGGCAAGAATACCAAGAGTTCCTCGGTTTGCCAGTTATTAAAAGACTCGTATTTCCAA
AAGACTGCAACATACTACTCAGTGCAGCTTCACAGAAACCTCATTCGTTTATTCCCTTGTTTGATTCAGA
AGCAGGTGGGACAGGTGAACTTTTGGATTGGAACTCGATTTCTGACTGGGTTGGAAGGCAAGAGAGCCCC
GAAAGCTTACATTTTATGTTAGCTGGTGGACTGACGCCAGAAAATGTTGGTGATGCGCTTAGATTAAATG
GCGTTATTGGTGTTGATGTAAGCGGAGGTGTGGAGACAAATGGTGTAAAAGACTCTAACAAAATAGCAAA
TTTCGTCAAAAATGCTAAGAAATAGGTTATTACTGAGTAGTATTTATTTAAGTATTGTTTGTGCACTTGC
CGATCTATGCGGTGTGAAATACCGCACAGATGCGTAAGGAGAAAATACCGCATCAGGAAATTGTAAGCGT
TAATATTTTGTTAAAATTCGCGTTAAATTTTTGTTAAATCAGCTCATTTTTTAACCAATAGGCCGAAATC
GGCAAAATCCCTTATAAATCAAAAGAATAGACCGAGATAGGGT
[37 nt withheld, positions 7184-7220]
AAAGAACGTGGACTCCAACGTCAAAGG
[49 nt withheld, positions 7248-7296]
T
[91 nt withheld, positions 7298-7388]
G
[124 nt withheld, positions 7390-7513]
CCATTCGCCATTCAGGCTGCGCAACTGTTGGGAAGGGCGAT
Features (pLannotate 1.2.2; 24 found; start..end, strand, type, name):
     30..734     +  promoter       ADH1 promoter: S. cerevisiae ADH1; promoter for alcohol dehydrogenase 1
    762..1202    +  CDS            GAL4 DNA binding domain: DNA binding domain of the GAL4 transcriptional activator; Saccharomyces cerevisiae GAL4 (truncated)
   1213..1231    +  promoter       T7 promoter: promoter for bacteriophage T7 RNA polymerase
   1248..1505    +  CDS            HIPP36 (fragment): HIP36_ARATH - Experimental evidence at protein level: Swiss-Prot protein existence level 1. Heavy-metal-binding protein. From Arabidopsis thaliana (Mouse-ear cress).
   1589..1636    +  terminator     T7 terminator: transcription terminator for bacteriophage T7 RNA polymerase
   1663..1850    +  terminator     ADH1 terminator: S. cerevisiae ADH1; transcription terminator for the S. cerevisiae alcohol dehydrogenase 1 (ADH1) gene
   1898..1914    -  protein_bind   lac operator: The lac repressor binds to the lac operator to inhibit transcription in E. coli. This inhibition can be relieved by adding lactose or isopropyl-β-D-thiogalactopyranoside (IPTG). lac repressor encoded by lacI
   1922..1952    -  promoter       lac promoter: promoter for the E. coli lac operon
   1967..1988    -  protein_bind   CAP binding site: CAP binding activates transcription in the presence of cAMP. E. coli catabolite activator protein
   2001..2093    -  CDS            lacI (fragment): lac repressor; lacI; The lac repressor binds to the lac operator to inhibit transcription in E. coli. This inhibition can be relieved by adding lactose or isopropyl-β-D-thiogalactopyranoside (IPTG).
   2276..2864    -  rep_origin     ori: high-copy-number ColE1/pMB1/pBR322/pUC origin of replication
   3086..3102    +  polyA_signal   bGH poly(A) signal (fragment): bovine growth hormone polyadenylation signal
   3193..3240    -  polyA_signal   HSV TK poly(A) signal: herpes simplex virus thymidine kinase polyadenylation signal (Cole and Stacy, 1985)
   3299..3451    -  CDS            ble (fragment): BLE_KLEPN - Experimental evidence at protein level: Swiss-Prot protein existence level 1. Binding protein with a strong affinity to the bleomycin family of antibiotics. Binds to CL990; an antimitotic-antibiotic compound. From Klebsiella pneumoniae.
   3472..4266    -  CDS            NeoR/KanR: aminoglycoside phosphotransferase from Tn5; aph(3')-II (or nptII); confers resistance to neomycin, kanamycin, and G418 (Geneticin®)
   4267..4371    -  promoter       AmpR promoter: bla
   4398..5740    -  rep_origin     2μ ori: yeast 2μ plasmid origin of replication
   5808..5843    +  CDS            rop (fragment): Rop protein, which maintains plasmids at low copy number; rop
   5945..5994    +  misc_feature   bom (fragment): basis of mobility region from pBR322
   6133..6280    +  promoter       TRP1 promoter: S. cerevisiae TRP1
   6281..6955    +  CDS            TRP1: phosphoribosylanthranilate isomerase, required for tryptophan biosynthesis; S. cerevisiae TRP1; yeast auxotrophic marker
   7006..7057    +  misc_feature   bom (fragment): basis of mobility region from pBR322
   7085..7513    -  rep_origin     f1 ori (sequence partly withheld): f1 bacteriophage origin of replication; arrow indicates direction of (+) strand synthesis
   7517..29      -  CDS            lacZα (fragment) (across the origin): LacZα fragment of β-galactosidase; lacZ fragment
