[The description below was written by a language model from this plasmid's Addgene catalogue record and pLannotate feature annotations shown in this document.]
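Description:
pTL327 is a yeast two-hybrid bait plasmid built on the pGBKT7 backbone, carrying the rice (Oryza sativa) insert OsaHIP55. It is an E. coli–yeast shuttle vector of about 7.5 kb. In bacteria it replicates at high copy from a ColE1/pUC-type origin and is selected with kanamycin through the Tn5 NeoR/KanR aminoglycoside phosphotransferase gene, driven by the AmpR (bla) promoter. In Saccharomyces cerevisiae it is maintained episomally by the 2μ origin and selected through the TRP1 auxotrophic marker with its own promoter. An f1 origin is also present, along with several short backbone remnants (lac promoter/operator, lacI, lacZα, rop, bom and ble fragments) that have no evident role in the construct's use.

The expression cassette uses the yeast ADH1 promoter to drive the GAL4 DNA-binding domain, followed by a T7 promoter and then the insert, with T7 and ADH1 terminators downstream. The annotation software labels the insert region, roughly 260 bp, as a fragment resembling Arabidopsis HIPP36, a heavy-metal-binding protein. This is a homology-based match consistent with the catalogued rice HIP-family insert rather than a different gene, and it suggests that a heavy-metal-associated domain-sized piece may be what was cloned, although the record does not state the insert boundaries. In yeast, the GAL4 DNA-binding domain fusion acts as bait: interaction with a prey fused to an activation domain reconstitutes a transcription factor and switches on reporter genes. The T7 promoter additionally allows in vitro transcription of the insert. The associated publication concerns a blast fungus effector and its host-target binding spectrum, so this plasmid was presumably used to test effector binding to this rice host protein.
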