Addgene plasmid #168388: pTL327
Purpose: pGBKT7 yeast two-hybrid plasmid
Depositing lab: Sophien Kamoun. Depositing organization: Sainsbury Laboratory, Norwich. Publication: A single amino acid polymorphism in a conserved effector of the multihost blast fungus pathogen expands host-target binding spectrum. Bentham AR, Petit-Houdenot Y, Win J, Chuma I, Terauchi R, Banfield MJ, Kamoun S, Langner T. PLoS Pathog. 2021 Nov 10;17(11):e1009957. doi: 10.1371/journal.ppat.1009957. eCollection 2021 Nov. PubMed 34758051.
Backbone
  Vector backbone: pGBKT7
  Vector type: Yeast Expression
Growth in bacteria
  Bacterial resistance: Kanamycin, 50 μg/mL
  Growth temperature: 37°C
  Growth strain: DH5alpha
  Copy number: High Copy
Gene/Insert
  Gene/Insert name: OsaHIP55
  Species: Oryza sativa
  Cloning method: Unknown
Terms and licenses: Academic/Nonprofit Terms; Industry Terms: Not Available to Industry
How to cite: pTL327 was a gift from Sophien Kamoun (Addgene plasmid # 168388 ; http://n2t.net/addgene:168388 ; RRID:Addgene_168388)
