>Addgene plasmid #168388 | pTL327 | depositor partial sequence | sequence record 326488 | insert
GAATTCTATCAGACCCTGGCCCTGAAAGTGAGCATTCATTGCGAAGGCTGCAAGAAAAAAGTGAAAAAAG
TGCTGCATAGCATCGAGGGCGTGTATAAGACCGACATCGATGTGCAGCACCAGAAAGTGGTGGTGATCGG
CAACGTGAGCGTGGATACCCTGGTGAAAAAGCTGGTTAAAACTGGCAAACATGCCGAACCGTGGCCTGAA
CCGGCACCCCCTCCCCCTGCAGCAGCAGCAGCCGCAAATAGCCCGGGTGGTGGATCC
